>Addgene plasmid #206183 | ACVR1-TSAA-R206H | addgene full sequence | sequence record 408690 | Addgene NGS Result
CGCCATTCTGCCTGGGAACGTCGGAGCAAGCTTGATTTAGGTGACACTATAGAATACAAGCTACTTGTTC
TTTTTGCAGGATCCATGGTAGATGGAGTGATGATTCTTCCTGTGCTTATCATGATTGCTCTCCCCTCCCC
TAGTATGGAAGATGAGAAGCCCAAGGTCAACCCCAAACTCTACATGTGTGTGTGTGAAGGTCTCTCCTGC
GGTAATGAGGACCACTGTGAAGGCCAGCAGTGCTTTTCCTCACTGAGCATCAACGATGGCTTCCACGTCT
ACCAGAAAGGCTGCTTCCAGGTTTATGAGCAGGGAAAGATGACCTGTAAGACCCCGCCGTCCCCTGGCCA
AGCTGTGGAGTGCTGCCAAGGGGACTGGTGTAACAGGAACATCACGGCCCAGCTGCCCACTAAAGGAAAA
TCCTTCCCTGGAACACAGAATTTCCACTTGGAGGTTGGCCTCATTATTCTCTCTGTAGTGTTCGCAGTAT
GTCTTTTAGCCTGCCTGCTGGGAGTTGCTCTCCGAAAATTTAAAAGGCGCAACCAAGAACGCCTCAATCC
CCGAGACGTGGAGTATGGCACTATCGAAGGGCTCATCACCACCAATGTTGGAGACAGCACTTTAGCAGAT
TTATTGGATCATTCGTGTACATCAGGAGCTGGCGCTGGTCTTCCTTTTCTGGTACAAAGAACAGTGGCTC
ACCAGATTACACTGTTGGAGTGTGTCGGGAAAGGCAGGTATGGTGAGGTGTGGAGGGGCAGCTGGCAAGG
GGAAAATGTTGCCGTGAAGATCTTCTCCTCCCGTGATGAGAAGTCATGGTTCAGGGAAACGGAATTGTAC
AACACTGTGATGCTGAGGCATGAAAATATCTTAGGTTTCATTGCTTCAGACATGACATCAAGACACTCCA
GTACCCAGCTGTGGTTAATTACACATTATCATGAAATGGGATCGTTGTACGACTATCTTCAGCTTACTAC
TCTGGATACAGTTAGCTGCCTTCGAATAGTGCTGTCCATAGCTAGTGGTCTTGCACATTTGCACATAGAG
ATATTTGGGACCCAAGGGAAACCAGCCATTGCCCATCGAGATTTAAAGAGCAAAAATATTCTGGTTAAGA
AGAATGGACAGTGTTGCATAGCAGATTTGGGCCTGGCAGTCATGCATTCCCAGAGCACCAATCAGCTTGA
TGTGGGGAACAATCCCCGTGTGGGCACCAAGCGCTACATGGCCCCCGAAGTTCTAGATGAAACCATCCAG
GTGGATTGTTTCGATTCTTATAAAAGGGTCGATATTTGGGCCTTTGGACTTGTTTTGTGGGAAGTGGCCA
GGCGGATGGTGAGCAATGGTATAGTGGAGGATTACAAGCCACCGTTCTACGATGTGGTTCCCAATGACCC
AAGTTTTGAAGATATGAGGAAGGTAGTCTGTGTGGATCAACAAAGGCCAAACATACCCAACAGATGGTTC
TCAGACCCGACATTAACCTCTCTGGCCAAGCTAATGAAAGAATGCTGGTATCAAAATCCATCCGCAAGAC
TCACAGCACTGCGTATCAAAAAGACTTTGACCAAAATTGATAATTCCCTCGACAAATTGAAAACTGACTG
TAATCGATTTAAAGCTATGGATTACAAGGATGATGATGATAAGGATTACAAGGATGATGATGATAAGAAT
TCAAGGCCTCTCGAGCCTCTAGAACTATAGTGAGTCGTATTACGTAGATCCAGACATGATAAGATACATT
GATGAGTTTGGACAAACCACAACTAGAATGCAGTGAAAAAAATGCTTTATTTGTGAAATTTGTGATGCTA
TTGCTTTATTTGTAACCATTATAAGCTGCAATAAACAAGTTAACAACAACAATTGCATTCATTTTATGTT
TCAGGTTCAGGGGGAGGTGTGGGAGGTTTTTTAATTCGCGGCCGCGGCGCCAATGCATTGGGCCCGGTAC
CCAGCTTTTGTTCCCTTTAGTGAGGGTTAATTGCGCGCTTGGCGTAATCATGGTCATAGCTGTTTCCTGT
GTGAAATTGTTATCCGCTCACAATTCCACACAACATACGAGCCGGGAGCATAAAGTGTAAAGCCTGGGGT
GCCTAATGAGTGAGCTAACTCACATTAATTGCGTTGCGCTCACTGCCCGCTTTCCAGTCGGGAAACCTGT
CGTGCCAGCTGCATTAATGAATCGGCCAACGCGCGGGGAGAGGCGGTTTGCGTATTGGGCGCTCTTCCGC
TTCCTCGCTCACTGACTCGCTGCGCTCGGTCGTTCGGCTGCGGCGAGCGGTATCAGCTCACTCAAAGGCG
GTAATACGGTTATCCACAGAATCAGGGGATAACGCAGGAAAGAACATGTGAGCAAAAGGCCAGCAAAAGG
CCAGGAACCGTAAAAAGGCCGCGTTGCTGGCGTTTTTCCATAGGCTCCGCCCCCCTGACGAGCATCACAA
AAATCGACGCTCAAGTCAGAGGTGGCGAAACCCGACAGGACTATAAAGATACCAGGCGTTTCCCCCTGGA
AGCTCCCTCGTGCGCTCTCCTGTTCCGACCCTGCCGCTTACCGGATACCTGTCCGCCTTTCTCCCTTCGG
GAAGCGTGGCGCTTTCTCATAGCTCACGCTGTAGGTATCTCAGTTCGGTGTAGGTCGTTCGCTCCAAGCT
GGGCTGTGTGCACGAACCCCCCGTTCAGCCCGACCGCTGCGCCTTATCCGGTAACTATCGTCTTGAGTCC
AACCCGGTAAGACACGACTTATCGCCACTGGCAGCAGCCACTGGTAACAGGATTAGCAGAGCGAGGTATG
TAGGCGGTGCTACAGAGTTCTTGAAGTGGTGGCCTAACTACGGCTACACTAGAAGAACAGTATTTGGTAT
CTGCGCTCTGCTGAAGCCAGTTACCTTCGGAAAAAGAGTTGGTAGCTCTTGATCCGGCAAACAAACCACC
GCTGGTAGCGGTGGTTTTTTTGTTTGCAAGCAGCAGATTACGCGCAGAAAAAAAGGATCTCAAGAAGATC
CTTTGATCTTTTCTACGGGGTCTGACGCTCAGTGGAACGAAAACTCACGTTAAGGGATTTTGGTCATGAG
ATTATCAAAAAGGATCTTCACCTAGATCCTTTTAAATTAAAAATGAAGTTTTAAATCAATCTAAAGTATA
TATGAGTAAACTTGGTCTGACAGTTACCAATGCTTAATCAGTGAGGCACCTATCTCAGCGATCTGTCTAT
TTCGTTCATCCATAGTTGCCTGACTCCCCGTCGTGTAGATAACTACGATACGGGAGGGCTTACCATCTGG
CCCCAGTGCTGCAATGATACCGCGAGACCCACGCTCACCGGCTCCAGATTTATCAGCAATAAACCAGCCA
GCCGGAAGGGCCGAGCGCAGAAGTGGTCCTGCAACTTTATCCGCCTCCATCCAGTCTATTAATTGTTGCC
GGGAAGCTAGAGTAAGTAGTTCGCCAGTTAATAGTTTGCGCAACGTTGTTGCCATTGCTACAGGCATCGT
GGTGTCACGCTCGTCGTTTGGTATGGCTTCATTCAGCTCCGGTTCCCAACGATCAAGGCGAGTTACATGA
TCCCCCATGTTGTGCAAAAAAGCGGTTAGCTCCTTCGGTCCTCCGATCGTTGTCAGAAGTAAGTTGGCCG
CAGTGTTATCACTCATGGTTATGGCAGCACTGCATAATTCTCTTACTGTCATGCCATCCGTAAGATGCTT
TTCTGTGACTGGTGAGTACTCAACCAAGTCATTCTGAGAATAGTGTATGCGGCGACCGAGTTGCTCTTGC
CCGGCGTCAATACGGGATAATACCGCGCCACATAGCAGAACTTTAAAAGTGCTCATCATTGGAAAACGTT
CTTCGGGGCGAAAACTCTCAAGGATCTTACCGCTGTTGAGATCCAGTTCGATGTAACCCACTCGTGCACC
CAACTGATCTTCAGCATCTTTTACTTTCACCAGCGTTTCTGGGTGAGCAAAAACAGGAAGGCAAAATGCC
GCAAAAAAGGGAATAAGGGCGACACGGAAATGTTGAATACTCATACTCTTCCTTTTTCAATATTATTGAA
GCATTTATCAGGGTTATTGTCTCATGAGCGGATACATATTTGAATGTATTTAGAAAAATAAACAAATAGG
GGTTCCGCGCACATTTCCCCGAAAAGTGCCACCTAAATTGTAAGCGTTAATATTTTGTTAAAATTCGCGT
TAAATTTTTGTTAAATCAGCTCATTTTTTAACCAATAGGCCGAAATCGGCAAAATCCCTTATAAATCAAA
AGAATAGACCGAGATAGGGT
[37 nt withheld, positions 4291-4327]
AAAGAACGTGGACTCCAACGTCAAAGG
[49 nt withheld, positions 4355-4403]
T
[91 nt withheld, positions 4405-4495]
G
[124 nt withheld, positions 4497-4620]
CCCATTCGCCATTCAGGCTGCGCAACTGTTGGGAAGGGCGATCGGTGCGGGCCTCTTCGCTATTACGCCA
GTCGACCGCCAATTCAATATGGCGTATATGGACTCATGCCAATTCAATATGGTGGATCTGGACCTGTGCC
AATTCAATATGGCGTATATGGACTCGTGCCAATTCAATATGGTGGATCTGGACCCCAGCCAATTCAATAT
GGCGGACTTGGCACCATGCCAATTCAATATGGCGGACCTGGCACTGTGCCAACTGGGGAGGGGTCTACTT
GGCACGGTGCCAAGTTTGAGGAGGGGTCTTGGCCCTGTGCCAAGTCCGCCATATTGAATTGGCATGGTGC
CAATAATGGCGGCCATATTGGCTATATGCCAGGATCAATATATAGGCAATATCCAATATGGCCCTATGCC
AATATGGCTATTGGCCAGGTTCAATACTATGTATTGGCCCTATGCCATATAGTATTCCATATATGGGTTT
TCCTATTGACGTAGATAGCCCCTCCCAATGGGCGGTCCCATATACCATATATGGGGCTTCCTAATACCGC
CCATAGCCACTCCCCCATTGACGTCAATGGTCTCTATATATGGTCTTTCCTATTGACGTCATATGGGCGG
TCCTATTGACGTATATGGCGCCTCCCCCATTGACGTCAATCACGGTAAATGGCCCGCCTGGCTCAATGCC
CATTGACGTCAATAGGACCACCCACCATTGACGTCAATGGGATGGCTCATTGCCCATTCATATCCGTTCT
CACGCCCCCTATTGACGTCAATGACGGTAAATGGCCCGCTTGGCAGTACATCAATATCTATTAATAGTAA
CTTGGCAAGTACATTACTATTGGAAGTACGCCAGGGTACATTGGCAGTACTCCCATTGACGTCAATGGCG
GTAAATGGCCCGCGATGGCTGCCAAGTACATCCCCATTGACGTCAATGGGGAGGGGCAATGACGCAAATG
GGCGTTCCATTGACGTAAATGGGCGGTAGGCGTGCCTAATGGGAGGTCTATATAAGCAATGCTCGTTTAG
GGAAC
Features (pLannotate 1.2.2; 16 found; start..end, strand, type, name):
     35..53      +  promoter       SP6 promoter: promoter for bacteriophage SP6 RNA polymerase
     85..1611    +  CDS            ACVR1: ACVR1_HUMAN - Also known as ACVRLK2. Experimental evidence at protein level: Swiss-Prot protein existence level 1. Bone morphogenetic protein (BMP) type I receptor that is involved in a wide variety of biological processes, including bone, heart, cartilage, nervous, and reproductive system development and regulation (PubMed:20628059, PubMed:22977237). As a type I receptor, forms heterotetrameric receptor complexes with the type II receptors AMHR2, ACVR2A ors ACVR2B (PubMed:17911401). Upon binding of ligands such as BMP7 or GDF2/BMP9 to the heteromeric complexes, type II receptors transphosphor
   1630..1677    +  CDS            2xFLAG: two tandem FLAG® epitope tags
   1705..1722    -  promoter       T7 promoter (fragment): promoter for bacteriophage T7 RNA polymerase
   1727..1861    -  polyA_signal   SV40 poly(A) signal: SV40 polyadenylation signal
   1974..1992    -  promoter       T3 promoter: promoter for bacteriophage T3 RNA polymerase
   2037..2053    -  protein_bind   lac operator: The lac repressor binds to the lac operator to inhibit transcription in E. coli. This inhibition can be relieved by adding lactose or isopropyl-β-D-thiogalactopyranoside (IPTG). lac repressor encoded by lacI
   2061..2091    -  promoter       lac promoter: promoter for the E. coli lac operon
   2106..2127    -  protein_bind   CAP binding site: CAP binding activates transcription in the presence of cAMP. E. coli catabolite activator protein
   2140..2232    -  CDS            lacI (fragment): lac repressor; lacI; The lac repressor binds to the lac operator to inhibit transcription in E. coli. This inhibition can be relieved by adding lactose or isopropyl-β-D-thiogalactopyranoside (IPTG).
   2415..3003    -  rep_origin     ori: high-copy-number ColE1/pMB1/pBR322/pUC origin of replication
   3174..4034    -  CDS            AmpR: β-lactamase; bla; confers resistance to ampicillin, carbenicillin, and related antibiotics
   4035..4139    -  promoter       AmpR promoter: bla
   4192..4620    -  rep_origin     f1 ori (sequence partly withheld): f1 bacteriophage origin of replication; arrow indicates direction of (+) strand synthesis
   4625..4691    -  CDS            lacZα (fragment): LacZα fragment of β-galactosidase; lacZ fragment
   4698..5675    +  promoter       CMV IE94 promoter: enhancer/promoter region of simian cytomegalovirus major immediate early transcription unit IE94
