[The description below was written by a language model from this plasmid's Addgene catalogue record and pLannotate feature annotations shown in this document.]
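Description:
ACVR1-TSAA-R206H is a pCS2+-based plasmid made for in vitro transcription of RNA encoding a mutant form of human ACVR1 (activin A receptor type 1, also called ALK2), a type I BMP receptor. The full sequenced construct is 5,675 nt. It is propagated in E. coli through a high-copy ColE1/pUC-type origin with ampicillin selection from a β-lactamase gene. It also carries an f1 phage origin and remnants of the lac region (lac promoter and operator, lacZα and lacI fragments) inherited from the backbone.

The ACVR1 coding sequence carries three substitutions: S192A and S194A, plus R206H. The associated publication title concerns serine/threonine requirements of the receptor's GS domain in the fibrodysplasia ossificans progressiva mutant receptor, studied in zebrafish. The catalogue lists a C-terminal FLAG tag, which the feature table annotates as two tandem FLAG epitopes just downstream of the receptor coding region, allowing detection of the translated protein.

An SP6 promoter sits immediately upstream of the open reading frame, so SP6 RNA polymerase can produce sense RNA in vitro. An SV40 polyadenylation signal is annotated downstream of the insert. The simian CMV IE94 enhancer/promoter lies upstream of the SP6 site, so the same cassette could in principle also be expressed directly from DNA in vertebrate cells, although the record states only the in vitro transcription purpose. A partial T7 promoter and a T3 promoter are annotated in the reverse orientation downstream of the insert. The cloning method is not recorded.
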