Addgene plasmid #206183: ACVR1-TSAA-R206H
Purpose: in vitro transcription of RNA encoding human ACVR1 with mutations S192A, S194A, and R206H
Depositing lab: Mary Mullins. Depositing organization: University of Pennsylvania. Publication: Reduced GS domain serine/threonine requirements of Fibrodysplasia Ossificans Progressiva mutant type I BMP receptor ACVR1 in the zebrafish. Allen RS, Jones WD, Hale M, Warder BN, Shore EM, Mullins MC. J Bone Miner Res. 2023 Jun 17. doi: 10.1002/jbmr.4869. PubMed 37329499.
Backbone
  Vector backbone: pCS2+
  Backbone size w/o insert (bp): 4095
  Vector type: in vitro transcription
Growth in bacteria
  Bacterial resistance: Ampicillin, 100 μg/mL
  Growth temperature: 37°C
  Growth strain: DH5alpha
  Copy number: Unknown
Gene/Insert
  Gene/Insert name: activin A receptor type 1 (alt name: ALK2)
  Species: H. sapiens (human)
  Insert size (bp): 1600
  Mutation: S192A, S194A, R206H
  Entrez Gene: ACVR1 (a.k.a. ACTRI, ACVR1A, ACVRLK2, ALK2, FOP, SKR1, TSRI)
  Tag / fusion protein: FLAG tag (C terminal on insert)
  Cloning method: Unknown
  Sequencing primers: 5′ CMV Forward
Terms and licenses: Academic/Nonprofit Terms; Industry Terms: Not Available to Industry
How to cite: ACVR1-TSAA-R206H was a gift from Mary Mullins (Addgene plasmid # 206183 ; http://n2t.net/addgene:206183 ; RRID:Addgene_206183)
