>Addgene plasmid #206183 | ACVR1-TSAA-R206H | depositor partial sequence | sequence record 402709 | ACVR1-TSAA-R206H sequence 1697 bps
AGCATGCTCGTTTAGGGAACCGCCATTCTGCCTGGGAACGTCGGAGCAAGCTTGATTTAGGTGACACTAT
AGAATACAAGCTACTTGTTCTTTTTGCAGGATCCATGGTAGATGGAGTGATGATTCTTCCTGTGCTTATC
ATGATTGCTCTCCCCTCCCCTAGTATGGAAGATGAGAAGCCCAAGGTCAACCCCAAACTCTACATGTGTG
TGTGTGAAGGTCTCTCCTGCGGTAATGAGGACCACTGTGAAGGCCAGCAGTGCTTTTCCTCACTGAGCAT
CAACGATGGCTTCCACGTCTACCAGAAAGGCTGCTTCCAGGTTTATGAGCAGGGAAAGATGACCTGTAAG
ACCCCGCCGTCCCCTGGCCAAGCTGTGGAGTGCTGCCAAGGGGACTGGTGTAACAGGAACATCACGGCCC
AGCTGCCCACTAAAGGAAAATCCTTCCCTGGAACACAGAATTTCCACTTGGAGGTTGGCCTCATTATTCT
CTCTGTAGTGTTCGCAGTATGTCTTTTAGCCTGCCTGCTGGGAGTTGCTCTCCGAAAATTTAAARGGCGC
AACCAAGAACGCCTCAATCCCCGAGACGTGGAGTATGGCACTATCGAAGGGCTCATCACCACCAATGTTG
GAGACAGCACTTTAGCAGATTTATTGGATCATTCGTGTACATCAGGAGCTGGCGCTGGTCTTCCTTTTCT
GGTACAAAGAACAGTGGCTCACCAGATTACACTGTTGGAGTGTGTCGGGAAAGGCAGGTATGGTGAGGTG
TGGAGGGGCAGCTGGCAAGGGGAAAATGTTGCCGTGAAGATCTTCTCCTCCCGTGATGAGAAGTCATGGT
TCAGGGAAACGGAATTGTACAACACTGTGATGCTGAGGCATGAAAATATCTTAGGTTTCATTGCTTCAGA
CATGACATCAAGACACTCCAGTACCCAGCTGTGGTTAATTACACATTATCATGAAATGGGATCGTTGTAC
GACTATCTTCAGCTTACTACTCTGGATACAGTTAGCTGCCTTCGAATAGTGCTGTCCATAGCTAGTGGTC
TTGCACATTTGCACATAGAGATATTTGGGACCCAAGGGAAACCAGCCATTGCCCATCGAGATTTAAAGAG
CAAAAATATTCTGGTTAAGAAGAATGGACAGTGTTGCATAGCAGATTTGGGCCTGGCAGTCATGCATTCC
CAGAGCACCAATCAGCTTGATGTGGGGAACAATCCCCGTGTGGGCACCAAGCGCTACATGGCCCCCGAAG
TTCTAGATGAAACCATCCAGGTGGATTGTTTCGATTCTTATAAAAGGGTCGATATTTGGGCCTTTGGACT
TGTTTTGTGGGAAGTGGCCAGGCGGATGGTGAGCAATGGTATAGTGGAGGATTACAAGCCACCGTTCTAC
GATGTGGTTCCCAATGACCCAAGTTTTGAAGATATGAGGAAGGTAGTCTGTGTGGATCAACAAAGGCCAA
ACATACCCAACAGATGGTTCTCAGACCCGACATTAACCTCTCTGGCCAAGCTAATGAAAGAATGCTGGTA
TCAAAATCCATCCGCAAGACTCACAGCACTGCGTATCAAAAAGACTTTGACCAAAATTGATAATTCCCTC
GACAAATTGAAAACTGACTGTAATCGATTTAAAGCTATGGATTACAAGGATGATGATGATAAGGATTACA
AGGATGATGATGATAAG
