>Addgene plasmid #206183 | ACVR1-TSAA-R206H | depositor partial sequence | sequence record 402710 | between the CMV forward and T7 binding sites
ATGGTAGATGGAGTGATGATTCTTCCTGTGCTTATCATGATTGCTCTCCCCTCCCCTAGTATGGAAGATG
AGAAGCCCAAGGTCAACCCCAAACTCTACATGTGTGTGTGTGAAGGTCTCTCCTGCGGTAATGAGGACCA
CTGTGAAGGCCAGCAGTGCTTTTCCTCACTGAGCATCAACGATGGCTTCCACGTCTACCAGAAAGGCTGC
TTCCAGGTTTATGAGCAGGGAAAGATGACCTGTAAGACCCCGCCGTCCCCTGGCCAAGCTGTGGAGTGCT
GCCAAGGGGACTGGTGTAACAGGAACATCACGGCCCAGCTGCCCACTAAAGGAAAATCCTTCCCTGGAAC
ACAGAATTTCCACTTGGAGGTTGGCCTCATTATTCTCTCTGTAGTGTTCGCAGTATGTCTTTTAGCCTGC
CTGCTGGGAGTTGCTCTCCGAAAATTTAAARGGCGCAACCAAGAACGCCTCAATCCCCGAGACGTGGAGT
ATGGCACTATCGAAGGGCTCATCACCACCAATGTTGGAGACAGCACTTTAGCAGATTTATTGGATCATTC
GTGTACATCAGGAGCTGGCGCTGGTCTTCCTTTTCTGGTACAAAGAACAGTGGCTCACCAGATTACACTG
TTGGAGTGTGTCGGGAAAGGCAGGTATGGTGAGGTGTGGAGGGGCAGCTGGCAAGGGGAAAATGTTGCCG
TGAAGATCTTCTCCTCCCGTGATGAGAAGTCATGGTTCAGGGAAACGGAATTGTACAACACTGTGATGCT
GAGGCATGAAAATATCTTAGGTTTCATTGCTTCAGACATGACATCAAGACACTCCAGTACCCAGCTGTGG
TTAATTACACATTATCATGAAATGGGATCGTTGTACGACTATCTTCAGCTTACTACTCTGGATACAGTTA
GCTGCCTTCGAATAGTGCTGTCCATAGCTAGTGGTCTTGCACATTTGCACATAGAGATATTTGGGACCCA
AGGGAAACCAGCCATTGCCCATCGAGATTTAAAGAGCAAAAATATTCTGGTTAAGAAGAATGGACAGTGT
TGCATAGCAGATTTGGGCCTGGCAGTCATGCATTCCCAGAGCACCAATCAGCTTGATGTGGGGAACAATC
CCCGTGTGGGCACCAAGCGCTACATGGCCCCCGAAGTTCTAGATGAAACCATCCAGGTGGATTGTTTCGA
TTCTTATAAAAGGGTCGATATTTGGGCCTTTGGACTTGTTTTGTGGGAAGTGGCCAGGCGGATGGTGAGC
AATGGTATAGTGGAGGATTACAAGCCACCGTTCTACGATGTGGTTCCCAATGACCCAAGTTTTGAAGATA
TGAGGAAGGTAGTCTGTGTGGATCAACAAAGGCCAAACATACCCAACAGATGGTTCTCAGACCCGACATT
AACCTCTCTGGCCAAGCTAATGAAAGAATGCTGGTATCAAAATCCATCCGCAAGACTCACAGCACTGCGT
ATCAAAAAGACTTTGACCAAAATTGATAATTCCCTCGACAAATTGAAAACTGACTGTAATCGATTTAAAG
CTATGGATTACAAGGATGATGATGATAAGGATTACAAGGATGATGATGATAAG
